Addgene plasmid #182658: pCMV_NFL(K468TAG)-FLAG
Purpose: Expresses mouse neurofilament light chain with a TAG codon at the position K468 and a C-terminal FLAG tag (DYKDDDDK) in mammalian cells.
Depositing lab: Ivana Nikić-Spiegel. Depositing organization: Universitaetsklinikum Tuebingen. Publication: Minimal genetically encoded tags for fluorescent protein labeling in living neurons. Arsic A, Hagemann C, Stajkovic N, Schubert T, Nikic-Spiegel I. Nat Commun. 2022 Jan 14;13(1):314. doi: 10.1038/s41467-022-27956-y. PubMed 35031604.
Backbone
  Vector backbone: pCMV
  Vector type: Mammalian Expression
  Selectable markers: Neomycin (select with G418)
Growth in bacteria
  Bacterial resistance: Kanamycin, 50 μg/mL
  Growth temperature: 37°C
  Growth strain: DH5alpha
  Copy number: High Copy
Gene/Insert
  Gene/Insert name: mouse neurofilament light chain with a K468TAG mutation (alt name: NFL(K468TAG))
  Species: M. musculus (mouse)
  Mutation: K468TAG
  Entrez Gene: Nefl (a.k.a. CMT2E, NF-L, NF68, Nfl)
  Promoter: CMV
  Tag / fusion protein: FLAG tag (DYKDDDDK) (C terminal on insert)
  Cloning method: Unknown
  Sequencing primers: 5′ CMVfw; 3′ NA
Terms and licenses: Academic/Nonprofit Terms; Industry Terms: Not Available to Industry
How to cite: pCMV_NFL(K468TAG)-FLAG was a gift from Ivana Nikić-Spiegel (Addgene plasmid # 182658 ; http://n2t.net/addgene:182658 ; RRID:Addgene_182658)
