[The description below was written by a language model from this plasmid's Addgene catalogue record and pLannotate feature annotations shown in this document.]
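Description:
pCMV_NFL(K468TAG)-FLAG is a mammalian expression plasmid built on a pCMV backbone that encodes mouse neurofilament light chain (Nefl) in which the lysine 468 codon has been replaced by an amber (TAG) stop codon, followed by a C-terminal FLAG epitope. Transcription is driven by the human cytomegalovirus immediate-early enhancer and promoter, and the transcript is terminated by an SV40 polyadenylation signal. The feature table places the Nefl coding sequence just downstream of a residual multiple cloning site. The tag is annotated as a short fragment of a 3xFLAG element, which is consistent with the single FLAG copy given in the catalogue entry.

The plasmid is maintained in E. coli at high copy through a ColE1/pUC-type origin and also carries an f1 phage origin. A single NeoR/KanR (aminoglycoside phosphotransferase) gene sits behind tandem bacterial (bla) and SV40 early promoters and ends with an HSV TK poly(A) signal. This arrangement gives kanamycin resistance in bacteria and G418 selection in mammalian cells. Small annotated fragments of SV40 large T antigen, ble and the bGH poly(A) signal appear to be backbone remnants rather than functional parts.

An in-frame amber codon normally terminates translation, so full-length, FLAG-tagged protein should arise only when the codon is suppressed. In genetic code expansion this is typically done with an orthogonal tRNA/aminoacyl-tRNA synthetase pair and a noncanonical amino acid, and none of these is encoded on this plasmid. The C-terminal FLAG tag therefore reports successful readthrough. The associated publication concerns minimal genetically encoded tags for fluorescent protein labelling in living neurons, which suggests the construct is meant for site-specific labelling of neurofilament light chain at position 468. The sequence record is described as a partial NGS result.
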