Features (pLannotate 1.2.2; 15 found; start..end, strand, type, name):
      1..38      +  misc_feature   MCS (fragment): multiple cloning site
     42..1670    +  CDS            Nefl: NFL_MOUSE - Also known as Nf68, Nfl. Experimental evidence at protein level: Swiss-Prot protein existence level 1. Neurofilaments usually contain three intermediate filament proteins: NEFL, NEFM, and NEFH which are involved in the maintenance of neuronal caliber. May additionally cooperate with the neuronal intermediate filament proteins PRPH and INA to form neuronal filamentous networks (PubMed:22723690). From Mus musculus (Mouse).
   1685..1705    +  CDS            3xFLAG (fragment): three tandem FLAG® epitope tags
   1728..1811    +  CDS            large T antigen (fragment): large T antigen from SV40 (simian virus 40)
   1834..1955    +  polyA_signal   SV40 poly(A) signal: SV40 polyadenylation signal
   1989..2417    -  rep_origin     f1 ori (sequence partly withheld): f1 bacteriophage origin of replication; arrow indicates direction of (+) strand synthesis
   2444..2548    +  promoter       AmpR promoter: bla
   2550..2907    +  promoter       SV40 promoter: SV40 enhancer and early promoter
   2942..3736    +  CDS            NeoR/KanR: aminoglycoside phosphotransferase from Tn5; aph(3')-II (or nptII); confers resistance to neomycin, kanamycin, and G418 (Geneticin®)
   3757..3909    +  CDS            ble (fragment): BLE_KLEPN - Experimental evidence at protein level: Swiss-Prot protein existence level 1. Binding protein with a strong affinity to the bleomycin family of antibiotics. Binds to CL990; an antimitotic-antibiotic compound. From Klebsiella pneumoniae.
   3968..4015    +  polyA_signal   HSV TK poly(A) signal: herpes simplex virus thymidine kinase polyadenylation signal (Cole and Stacy, 1985)
   4106..4122    -  polyA_signal   bGH poly(A) signal (fragment): bovine growth hormone polyadenylation signal
   4344..4932    +  rep_origin     ori: high-copy-number ColE1/pMB1/pBR322/pUC origin of replication
   5107..5410    +  enhancer       CMV enhancer: human cytomegalovirus immediate early enhancer
   5411..5614    +  promoter       CMV promoter: human cytomegalovirus (CMV) immediate early promoter
>Addgene plasmid #182658 | pCMV_NFL(K468TAG)-FLAG | addgene full sequence | sequence record 363090 | Addgene Partial NGS Result
GCTAGCGCTACCGGACTCAGATCTCGAGCTCAAGCTTCACCATGAGTTCGTTCGGCTACGATCCGTACTT
TTCGACCTCCTACAAGCGGCGCTATGTGGAGACGCCCCGGGTGCACATCTCCAGCGTGCGCAGCGGCTAC
AGCACGGCGCGCTCCGCGTACTCCAGCTACTCCGCGCCGGTCTCCTCCTCGCTGTCCGTGCGCCGCAGCT
ACTCGTCCAGCTCTGGCTCTTTGATGCCCAGCCTGGAGAATCTCGATCTGAGCCAGGTAGCCGCCATCAG
CAACGACCTCAAGTCTATCCGCACACAAGAGAAGGCACAGCTGCAGGACCTCAACGATCGCTTCGCCAGC
TTCATCGAGCGCGTGCACGAGCTGGAGCAGCAGAACAAGGTCCTGGAAGCCGAGCTGTTGGTGCTGCGCC
AGAAACACTCTGAGCCTTCCCGCTTCCGCGCCCTGTACGAGCAGGAGATCCGCGATCTGCGGCTGGCAGC
GGAAGACGCCACTAACGAGAAGCAGGCGCTGCAGGGCGAGCGCGAGGGGCTGGAGGAGACTCTGCGCAAC
CTGCAGGCTCGCTATGAGGAAGAAGTGCTGAGCCGCGAGGACGCCGAGGGCCGGCTGATGGAAGCGCGCA
AAGGTGCGGATGAGGCCGCGCTCGCCCGCGCCGAGCTGGAGAAGCGCATCGACAGCCTGATGGACGAGAT
AGCTTTCCTGAAGAAGGTGCACGAGGAAGAGATCGCCGAGCTGCAGGCTCAGATCCAGTATGCTCAGATC
TCCGTGGAGATGGACGTGTCCTCCAAGCCCGACCTCTCCGCCGCTCTCAAGGACATCCGCGCTCAGTACG
AGAAGCTGGCCGCCAAGAACATGCAGAACGCCGAAGAGTGGTTCAAGAGCCGCTTCACCGTGCTAACCGA
GAGCGCCGCCAAGAACACCGACGCTGTGCGCGCTGCCAAGGACGAGGTGTCGGAAAGCCGCCGCCTGCTC
AAGGCTAAGACCCTGGAGATCGAAGCCTGCCGGGGTATGAACGAAGCTCTGGAGAAGCAGCTGCAGGAGC
TAGAGGACAAGCAGAATGCAGACATTAGCGCCATGCAGGACACAATCAACAAACTGGAGAATGAGCTGAG
AAGCACGAAGAGCGAGATGGCCAGGTACCTGAAGGAGTACCAGGACCTCCTCAATGTCAAGATGGCCTTG
GACATCGAGATTGCAGCTTACAGAAAACTCTTGGAAGGCGAAGAGACCAGGCTCAGTTTCACCAGCGTGG
GTAGCATAACCAGCGGCTACTCTCAGAGCTCGCAGGTCTTCGGCCGTTCTGCTTACAGTGGCTTGCAGAG
CAGCTCCTACTTGATGTCTGCTCGCTCTTTCCCAGCCTACTATACCAGCCACGTCCAGGAAGAGCAGACA
GAGGTCGAGGAGACCATTGAGGCTACGAAAGCTGAGGAGGCCTAGGATGAGCCCCCCTCTGAAGGAGAAG
CAGAAGAGGAGGAGAAGGAGAAAGAGGAGGGAGAGGAAGAGGAAGGCGCTGAGGAGGAAGAAGCTGCCAA
GGATGAGTCTGAAGACACAAAAGAAGAAGAAGAAGGTGGTGAGGGTGAGGAGGAAGACACCAAAGAATCT
GAAGAGGAAGAGAAGAAAGAGGAGAGTGCTGGAGAGGAGCAGGTGGCTAAGAAGAAAGATGGGGCCCGGG
ATCCGGACTACAAAGACGATGACGACAAGTGAGCGGCCGCGACTCTAGATCATAATCAGCCATACCACAT
TTGTAGAGGTTTTACTTGCTTTAAAAAACCTCCCACACCTCCCCCTGAACCTGAAACATAAAATGAATGC
AATTGTTGTTGTTAACTTGTTTATTGCAGCTTATAATGGTTACAAATAAAGCAATAGCATCACAAATTTC
ACAAATAAAGCATTTTTTTCACTGCATTCTAGTTGTGGTTTGTCCAAACTCATCAATGTATCTTAAGGCG
TAAATTGTAAGCGTTAATATTTTGTTAAAATTCGCGTTAAATTTTTGTTAAATCAGCTCATTTTTTAACC
AATAGGCCGAAATCGGCAAAATCCCTTATAAATCAAAAGAATAGACCGAGATAGGGT
[37 nt withheld, positions 2088-2124]
AAAGAACGTGGACTCCAACGTCAAAGG
[49 nt withheld, positions 2152-2200]
T
[91 nt withheld, positions 2202-2292]
G
[124 nt withheld, positions 2294-2417]
CAGGTGGCACTTTTCGGGGAAATGTGCGCGGAACCCCTATTTGTTTATTTTTCTAAATACATTCAAATAT
GTATCCGCTCATGAGACAATAACCCTGATAAATGCTTCAATAATATTGAAAAAGGAAGAGTCCTGAGGCG
GAAAGAACCAGCTGTGGAATGTGTGTCAGTTAGGGTGTGGAAAGTCCCCAGGCTCCCCAGCAGGCAGAAG
TATGCAAAGCATGCATCTCAATTAGTCAGCAACCAGGTGTGGAAAGTCCCCAGGCTCCCCAGCAGGCAGA
AGTATGCAAAGCATGCATCTCAATTAGTCAGCAACCATAGTCCCGCCCCTAACTCCGCCCATCCCGCCCC
TAACTCCGCCCAGTTCCGCCCATTCTCCGCCCCATGGCTGACTAATTTTTTTTATTTATGCAGAGGCCGA
GGCCGCCTCGGCCTCTGAGCTATTCCAGAAGTAGTGAGGAGGCTTTTTTGGAGGCCTAGGCTTTTGCAAA
GATCGATCAAGAGACAGGATGAGGATCGTTTCGCATGATTGAACAAGATGGATTGCACGCAGGTTCTCCG
GCCGCTTGGGTGGAGAGGCTATTCGGCTATGACTGGGCACAACAGACAATCGGCTGCTCTGATGCCGCCG
TGTTCCGGCTGTCAGCGCAGGGGCGCCCGGTTCTTTTTGTCAAGACCGACCTGTCCGGTGCCCTGAATGA
ACTGCAAGACGAGGCAGCGCGGCTATCGTGGCTGGCCACGACGGGCGTTCCTTGCGCAGCTGTGCTCGAC
GTTGTCACTGAAGCGGGAAGGGACTGGCTGCTATTGGGCGAAGTGCCGGGGCAGGATCTCCTGTCATCTC
ACCTTGCTCCTGCCGAGAAAGTATCCATCATGGCTGATGCAATGCGGCGGCTGCATACGCTTGATCCGGC
TACCTGCCCATTCGACCACCAAGCGAAACATCGCATCGAGCGAGCACGTACTCGGATGGAAGCCGGTCTT
GTCGATCAGGATGATCTGGACGAAGAGCATCAGGGGCTCGCGCCAGCCGAACTGTTCGCCAGGCTCAAGG
CGAGCATGCCCGACGGCGAGGATCTCGTCGTGACCCATGGCGATGCCTGCTTGCCGAATATCATGGTGGA
AAATGGCCGCTTTTCTGGATTCATCGACTGTGGCCGGCTGGGTGTGGCGGACCGCTATCAGGACATAGCG
TTGGCTACCCGTGATATTGCTGAAGAGCTTGGCGGCGAATGGGCTGACCGCTTCCTCGTGCTTTACGGTA
TCGCCGCTCCCGATTCGCAGCGCATCGCCTTCTATCGCCTTCTTGACGAGTTCTTCTGAGCGGGACTCTG
GGGTTCGAAATGACCGACCAAGCGACGCCCAACCTGCCATCACGAGATTTCGATTCCACCGCCGCCTTCT
ATGAAAGGTTGGGCTTCGGAATCGTTTTCCGGGACGCCGGCTGGATGATCCTCCAGCGCGGGGATCTCAT
GCTGGAGTTCTTCGCCCACCCTAGGGGGAGGCTAACTGAAACACGGAAGGAGACAATACCGGAAGGAACC
CGCGCTATGACGGCAATAAAAAGACAGAATAAAACGCACGGTGTTGGGTCGTTTGTTCATAAACGCGGGG
TTCGGTCCCAGGGCTGGCACTCTGTCGATACCCCACCGAGACCCCATTGGGGCCAATACGCCCGCGTTTC
TTCCTTTTCCCCACCCCACCCCCCAAGTTCGGGTGAAGGCCCAGGGCTCGCAGCCAACGTCGGGGCGGCA
GGCCCTGCCATAGCCTCAGGTTACTCATATATACTTTAGATTGATTTAAAACTTCATTTTTAATTTAAAA
GGATCTAGGTGAAGATCCTTTTTGATAATCTCATGACCAAAATCCCTTAACGTGAGTTTTCGTTCCACTG
AGCGTCAGACCCCGTAGAAAAGATCAAAGGATCTTCTTGAGATCCTTTTTTTCTGCGCGTAATCTGCTGC
TTGCAAACAAAAAAACCACCGCTACCAGCGGTGGTTTGTTTGCCGGATCAAGAGCTACCAACTCTTTTTC
CGAAGGTAACTGGCTTCAGCAGAGCGCAGATACCAAATACTGTTCTTCTAGTGTAGCCGTAGTTAGGCCA
CCACTTCAAGAACTCTGTAGCACCGCCTACATACCTCGCTCTGCTAATCCTGTTACCAGTGGCTGCTGCC
AGTGGCGATAAGTCGTGTCTTACCGGGTTGGACTCAAGACGATAGTTACCGGATAAGGCGCAGCGGTCGG
GCTGAACGGGGGGTTCGTGCACACAGCCCAGCTTGGAGCGAACGACCTACACCGAACTGAGATACCTACA
GCGTGAGCTATGAGAAAGCGCCACGCTTCCCGAAGGGAGAAAGGCGGACAGGTATCCGGTAAGCGGCAGG
GTCGGAACAGGAGAGCGCACGAGGGAGCTTCCAGGGGGAAACGCCTGGTATCTTTATAGTCCTGTCGGGT
TTCGCCACCTCTGACTTGAGCGTCGATTTTTGTGATGCTCGTCAGGGGGGCGGAGCCTATGGAAAAACGC
CAGCAACGCGGCCTTTTTACGGTTCCTGGCCTTTTGCTGGCCTTTTGCTCACATGTTCTTTCCTGCGTTA
TCCCCTGATTCTGTGGATAACCGTATTACCGCCATGCATTAGTTATTAATAGTAATCAATTACGGGGTCA
TTAGTTCATAGCCCATATATGGAGTTCCGCGTTACATAACTTACGGTAAATGGCCCGCCTGGCTGACCGC
CCAACGACCCCCGCCCATTGACGTCAATAATGACGTATGTTCCCATAGTAACGCCAATAGGGACTTTCCA
TTGACGTCAATGGGTGGAGTATTTACGGTAAACTGCCCACTTGGCAGTACATCAAGTGTATCATATGCCA
AGTACGCCCCCTATTGACGTCAATGACGGTAAATGGCCCGCCTGGCATTATGCCCAGTACATGACCTTAT
GGGACTTTCCTACTTGGCAGTACATCTACGTATTAGTCATCGCTATTACCATGGTGATGCGGTTTTGGCA
GTACATCAATGGGCGTGGATAGCGGTTTGACTCACGGGGATTTCCAAGTCTCCACCCCATTGACGTCAAT
GGGAGTTTGTTTTGGCACCAAAATCAACGGGACTTTCCAAAATGTCGTAACAACTCCGCCCCATTGACGC
AAATGGGCGGTAGGCGTGTACGGTGGGAGGTCTATATAAGCAGAGCTGGTTTAGTGAACCGTCAGATCC
